Addgene plasmid #120826: pcDNA3.2/NS4A
Purpose: Ectopic expression of ZIKV protein
Depositing lab: Jan Rehwinkel. Depositing organization: University of Oxford. Publication: Infection with a Brazilian isolate of Zika virus generates RIG-I stimulatory RNA and the viral NS5 protein blocks type I IFN induction and signaling. Hertzog J, Dias Junior AG, Rigby RE, Donald CL, Mayer A, Sezgin E, Song C, Jin B, Hublitz P, Eggeling C, Kohl A, Rehwinkel J. Eur J Immunol. 2018 Mar 23. doi: 10.1002/eji.201847483. PubMed 29572905.
Backbone
  Vector backbone: pcDNA3.2
  Backbone manufacturer: Invitrogen
  Backbone size w/o insert (bp): 5535
  Vector type: Mammalian Expression
Growth in bacteria
  Bacterial resistance: Ampicillin, 100 μg/mL
  Growth temperature: 37°C
  Growth strain: DH5alpha
  Copy number: High Copy
Gene/Insert
  Gene/Insert name: NS4A ZIKV
  Promoter: CMV
  Tag / fusion protein: V5 (C terminal on backbone)
  Cloning method: Gateway Cloning
Terms and licenses: Academic/Nonprofit Terms; Industry Terms: Not Available to Industry
How to cite: pcDNA3.2/NS4A was a gift from Jan Rehwinkel (Addgene plasmid # 120826 ; http://n2t.net/addgene:120826 ; RRID:Addgene_120826)
