[The description below was written by a language model from this plasmid's Addgene catalogue record and pLannotate feature annotations shown in this document.]
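Description:
pcDNA3.2/NS4A is a mammalian expression plasmid built on the Invitrogen pcDNA3.2 Gateway destination backbone, carrying the coding region for the Zika virus (ZIKV) non-structural protein NS4A. The insert was introduced by Gateway recombination and sits between attB1 and attB2 sites. It lies downstream of the human cytomegalovirus immediate early enhancer and promoter, which drive strong constitutive transcription in transfected mammalian cells. A T7 promoter just upstream of attB1 also allows in vitro transcription. The open reading frame continues past attB2 into a backbone-encoded C-terminal V5 epitope tag, so the protein can be detected with anti-V5 antibodies, and an HSV thymidine kinase polyadenylation signal ends the transcript. The automated annotation matches the roughly 420 bp insert to a fragment of the ZIKV polyprotein. The descriptive text attached to that hit concerns NS5, but this is generic polyprotein entry text, and the catalogue identifies the segment as NS4A.

For propagation in E. coli the plasmid has a high-copy ColE1/pUC-type origin and an ampicillin resistance gene (β-lactamase) with its own promoter. An f1 origin is also present for single-stranded DNA production. A separate SV40 early promoter–neo–SV40 poly(A) cassette provides G418 selection for making stable mammalian lines. The short HIV-1 LTR, bGH poly(A), ble, lacI and bom hits are small fragments, probably backbone remnants or incidental matches rather than functional elements. The depositor sequence and the repository's sequencing result are both 5,919 nt and show the same features, differing only in their start point. The stated purpose is ectopic expression of a ZIKV protein, and the associated publication examines how ZIKV interacts with type I interferon induction and signalling.
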