Features (pLannotate 1.2.2; 23 found; start..end, strand, type, name):
     36..80      -  misc_feature   bom (fragment): basis of mobility region from pBR322
    235..614     +  enhancer       CMV enhancer: human cytomegalovirus immediate early enhancer
    615..818     +  promoter       CMV promoter: human cytomegalovirus (CMV) immediate early promoter
    814..847     +  LTR            5' LTR (truncated) (fragment): truncated 5' long terminal repeat (LTR) from HIV-1
    863..881     +  promoter       T7 promoter: promoter for bacteriophage T7 RNA polymerase
    911..935     +  protein_bind   attB1: mutant version of attB; recombination site for the Gateway® BP reaction BP Clonase™
    926..1345    +  CDS            POLG_ZIKVF (fragment): Experimental evidence at protein level: Swiss-Prot protein existence level 1. [RNA-directed RNA polymerase NS5]: Replicates the viral (+) and (-) RNA genome, and performs the capping of genomes in the cytoplasm (PubMed:30951555). Methylates viral RNA cap at guanine N-7 and ribose 2'-O positions. Once sufficient NS5 is expressed, binds to the cap-proximal structure and inhibits further translation of the viral genome (By similarity). Besides its role in RNA genome replication, also prevents the establishment of a cellular antiviral state by blocking the interferon-alpha/beta (IFN-alpha/beta) si
   1359..1383    -  protein_bind   attB2: mutant version of attB; recombination site for the Gateway® BP reaction BP Clonase™
   1409..1450    +  CDS            V5 tag: epitope tag from simian virus 5
   1534..1582    +  polyA_signal   HSV TK poly(A) signal: herpes simplex virus thymidine kinase polyadenylation signal (Cole and Stacy, 1985)
   1673..1689    -  polyA_signal   bGH poly(A) signal (fragment): bovine growth hormone polyadenylation signal
   1784..2212    +  rep_origin     f1 ori (sequence partly withheld): f1 bacteriophage origin of replication; arrow indicates direction of (+) strand synthesis
   2226..2555    +  promoter       SV40 promoter: SV40 enhancer and early promoter
   2622..3413    +  CDS            neo: KKA2_KLEPN - Also known as kan, nptII. Experimental evidence at protein level: Swiss-Prot protein existence level 1. Resistance to kanamycin, neomycin, paromomycin, ribostamycin, butirosin and gentamicin B. From Klebsiella pneumoniae.
   3439..3597    +  CDS            ble (fragment): BLE_KLEPN - Experimental evidence at protein level: Swiss-Prot protein existence level 1. Binding protein with a strong affinity to the bleomycin family of antibiotics. Binds to CL990; an antimitotic-antibiotic compound. From Klebsiella pneumoniae.
   3592..3713    +  polyA_signal   SV40 poly(A) signal: SV40 polyadenylation signal
   3786..3802    -  protein_bind   lac operator: The lac repressor binds to the lac operator to inhibit transcription in E. coli. This inhibition can be relieved by adding lactose or isopropyl-β-D-thiogalactopyranoside (IPTG). lac repressor encoded by lacI
   3810..3840    -  promoter       lac promoter: promoter for the E. coli lac operon
   3855..3876    -  protein_bind   CAP binding site: CAP binding activates transcription in the presence of cAMP. E. coli catabolite activator protein
   3889..3981    -  CDS            lacI (fragment): lac repressor; lacI; The lac repressor binds to the lac operator to inhibit transcription in E. coli. This inhibition can be relieved by adding lactose or isopropyl-β-D-thiogalactopyranoside (IPTG).
   4164..4752    -  rep_origin     ori: high-copy-number ColE1/pMB1/pBR322/pUC origin of replication
   4923..5783    -  CDS            AmpR: β-lactamase; bla; confers resistance to ampicillin, carbenicillin, and related antibiotics
   5784..5888    -  promoter       AmpR promoter: bla
>Addgene plasmid #120826 | pcDNA3.2/NS4A | depositor full sequence | sequence record 229597 | pcDNA3.2/NS4A sequence 5919 bps
GACGGATCGGGAGATCTCCCGATCCCCTATGGTCGACTCTCAGTACAATCTGCTCTGATGCCGCATAGTT
AAGCCAGTATCTGCTCCCTGCTTGTGTGTTGGAGGTCGCTGAGTAGTGCGCGAGCAAAATTTAAGCTACA
ACAAGGCAAGGCTTGACCGACAATTGCATGAAGAATCTGCTTAGGGTTAGGCGTTTTGCGCTGCTTCGCG
ATGTACGGGCCAGATATACGCGTTGACATTGATTATTGACTAGTTATTAATAGTAATCAATTACGGGGTC
ATTAGTTCATAGCCCATATATGGAGTTCCGCGTTACATAACTTACGGTAAATGGCCCGCCTGGCTGACCG
CCCAACGACCCCCGCCCATTGACGTCAATAATGACGTATGTTCCCATAGTAACGCCAATAGGGACTTTCC
ATTGACGTCAATGGGTGGACTATTTACGGTAAACTGCCCACTTGGCAGTACATCAAGTGTATCATATGCC
AAGTACGCCCCCTATTGACGTCAATGACGGTAAATGGCCCGCCTGGCATTATGCCCAGTACATGACCTTA
TGGGACTTTCCTACTTGGCAGTACATCTACGTATTAGTCATCGCTATTACCATGGTGATGCGGTTTTGGC
AGTACATCAATGGGCGTGGATAGCGGTTTGACTCACGGGGATTTCCAAGTCTCCACCCCATTGACGTCAA
TGGGAGTTTGTTTTGGCACCAAAATCAACGGGACTTTCCAAAATGTCGTAACAACTCCGCCCCATTGACG
CAAATGGGCGGTAGGCGTGTACGGTGGGAGGTCTATATAAGCAGAGCTCTCTGGCTAACTAGAGAACCCA
CTGCTTACTGGCTTATCGAAATTAATACGACTCACTATAGGGAGACCCAAGCTGGCTAGTTAAGCTATCA
ACAAGTTTGTACAAAAAAGCAGGCTCCGAATTCGCCCTTAGGAGGACAGCTATGGGAGCGGCTTTTGGAG
TGATGGAAGCCCTGGGAACACTGCCAGGACACATGACAGAGAGATTCCAGGAAGCCATTGACAACCTCGC
TGTGCTCATGCGGGCAGAGACTGGAAGCAGGCCTTACAAAGCCGCGGCGGCCCAATTGCCGGAGACCCTA
GAGACCATTATGCTTTTGGGGTTGCTGGGAACAGTCTCGCTGGGAATCTTTTTCGTCTTGATGAGGAACA
AGGGCATAGGGAAGATGGGCTTTGGAATGGTGACTCTTGGGGCCAGCGCATGGCTCATGTGGCTCTCGGA
AATTGAGCCAGCCAGAATTGCATGTGTCCTCATTGTTGTGTTCCTATTGCTGGTGGTGCTCATACCTGAG
CCAGAAAAGCAAAGAAAGGGCGAATTCGACCCAGCTTTCTTGTACAAAGTGGTTGATCTAGAGGGCCCGC
GGTTCGAAGGTAAGCCTATCCCTAACCCTCTCCTCGGTCTCGATTCTACGCGTACCGGTTAGTAATGAGT
TTAAACGGGGGAGGCTAACTGAAACACGGAAGGAGACAATACCGGAAGGAACCCGCGCTATGACGGCAAT
AAAAAGACAGAATAAAACGCACGGGTGTTGGGTCGTTTGTTCATAAACGCGGGGTTCGGTCCCAGGGCTG
GCACTCTGTCGATACCCCACCGAGACCCCATTGGGGCCAATACGCCCGCGTTTCTTCCTTTTCCCCACCC
CACCCCCCAAGTTCGGGTGAAGGCCCAGGGCTCGCAGCCAACGTCGGGGCGGCAGGCCCTGCCATAGCAG
ATCTGCGCAGCTGGGGCTCTAGGGGGTATCCCC
[124 nt withheld, positions 1784-1907]
C
[32 nt withheld, positions 1909-1940]
CA
[57 nt withheld, positions 1943-1999]
A
[49 nt withheld, positions 2001-2049]
CCTTTGACGTTGGAGTCCACGTTCTTT
[37 nt withheld, positions 2077-2113]
ACCCTATCTCGGTCTATTCTTTTGATTTATAAGGGATTTTGGGGATTTCGGCCTATTGGTTAAAAAATGA
GCTGATTTAACAAAAATTTAACGCGAATTAATTCTGTGGAATGTGTGTCAGTTAGGGTGTGGAAAGTCCC
CAGGCTCCCCAGCAGGCAGAAGTATGCAAAGCATGCATCTCAATTAGTCAGCAACCAGGTGTGGAAAGTC
CCCAGGCTCCCCAGCAGGCAGAAGTATGCAAAGCATGCATCTCAATTAGTCAGCAACCATAGTCCCGCCC
CTAACTCCGCCCATCCCGCCCCTAACTCCGCCCAGTTCCGCCCATTCTCCGCCCCATGGCTGACTAATTT
TTTTTATTTATGCAGAGGCCGAGGCCGCCTCTGCCTCTGAGCTATTCCAGAAGTAGTGAGGAGGCTTTTT
TGGAGGCCTAGGCTTTTGCAAAAAGCTCCCGGGAGCTTGTATATCCATTTTCGGATCTGATCAAGAGACA
GGATGAGGATCGTTTCGCATGATTGAACAAGATGGATTGCACGCAGGTTCTCCGGCCGCTTGGGTGGAGA
GGCTATTCGGCTATGACTGGGCACAACAGACAATCGGCTGCTCTGATGCCGCCGTGTTCCGGCTGTCAGC
GCAGGGGCGCCCGGTTCTTTTTGTCAAGACCGACCTGTCCGGTGCCCTGAATGAACTGCAGGACGAGGCA
GCGCGGCTATCGTGGCTGGCCACGACGGGCGTTCCTTGCGCAGCTGTGCTCGACGTTGTCACTGAAGCGG
GAAGGGACTGGCTGCTATTGGGCGAAGTGCCGGGGCAGGATCTCCTGTCATCTCACCTTGCTCCTGCCGA
GAAAGTATCCATCATGGCTGATGCAATGCGGCGGCTGCATACGCTTGATCCGGCTACCTGCCCATTCGAC
CACCAAGCGAAACATCGCATCGAGCGAGCACGTACTCGGATGGAAGCCGGTCTTGTCGATCAGGATGATC
TGGACGAAGAGCATCAGGGGCTCGCGCCAGCCGAACTGTTCGCCAGGCTCAAGGCGCGCATGCCCGACGG
CGAGGATCTCGTCGTGACCCATGGCGATGCCTGCTTGCCGAATATCATGGTGGAAAATGGCCGCTTTTCT
GGATTCATCGACTGTGGCCGGCTGGGTGTGGCGGACCGCTATCAGGACATAGCGTTGGCTACCCGTGATA
TTGCTGAAGAGCTTGGCGGCGAATGGGCTGACCGCTTCCTCGTGCTTTACGGTATCGCCGCTCCCGATTC
GCAGCGCATCGCCTTCTATCGCCTTCTTGACGAGTTCTTCTGAGCGGGACTCTGGGGTTCGCGAAATGAC
CGACCAAGCGACGCCCAACCTGCCATCACGAGATTTCGATTCCACCGCCGCCTTCTATGAAAGGTTGGGC
TTCGGAATCGTTTTCCGGGACGCCGGCTGGATGATCCTCCAGCGCGGGGATCTCATGCTGGAGTTCTTCG
CCCACCCCAACTTGTTTATTGCAGCTTATAATGGTTACAAATAAAGCAATAGCATCACAAATTTCACAAA
TAAAGCATTTTTTTCACTGCATTCTAGTTGTGGTTTGTCCAAACTCATCAATGTATCTTATCATGTCTGT
ATACCGTCGACCTCTAGCTAGAGCTTGGCGTAATCATGGTCATAGCTGTTTCCTGTGTGAAATTGTTATC
CGCTCACAATTCCACACAACATACGAGCCGGAAGCATAAAGTGTAAAGCCTGGGGTGCCTAATGAGTGAG
CTAACTCACATTAATTGCGTTGCGCTCACTGCCCGCTTTCCAGTCGGGAAACCTGTCGTGCCAGCTGCAT
TAATGAATCGGCCAACGCGCGGGGAGAGGCGGTTTGCGTATTGGGCGCTCTTCCGCTTCCTCGCTCACTG
ACTCGCTGCGCTCGGTCGTTCGGCTGCGGCGAGCGGTATCAGCTCACTCAAAGGCGGTAATACGGTTATC
CACAGAATCAGGGGATAACGCAGGAAAGAACATGTGAGCAAAAGGCCAGCAAAAGGCCAGGAACCGTAAA
AAGGCCGCGTTGCTGGCGTTTTTCCATAGGCTCCGCCCCCCTGACGAGCATCACAAAAATCGACGCTCAA
GTCAGAGGTGGCGAAACCCGACAGGACTATAAAGATACCAGGCGTTTCCCCCTGGAAGCTCCCTCGTGCG
CTCTCCTGTTCCGACCCTGCCGCTTACCGGATACCTGTCCGCCTTTCTCCCTTCGGGAAGCGTGGCGCTT
TCTCAATGCTCACGCTGTAGGTATCTCAGTTCGGTGTAGGTCGTTCGCTCCAAGCTGGGCTGTGTGCACG
AACCCCCCGTTCAGCCCGACCGCTGCGCCTTATCCGGTAACTATCGTCTTGAGTCCAACCCGGTAAGACA
CGACTTATCGCCACTGGCAGCAGCCACTGGTAACAGGATTAGCAGAGCGAGGTATGTAGGCGGTGCTACA
GAGTTCTTGAAGTGGTGGCCTAACTACGGCTACACTAGAAGGACAGTATTTGGTATCTGCGCTCTGCTGA
AGCCAGTTACCTTCGGAAAAAGAGTTGGTAGCTCTTGATCCGGCAAACAAACCACCGCTGGTAGCGGTGG
TTTTTTTGTTTGCAAGCAGCAGATTACGCGCAGAAAAAAAGGATCTCAAGAAGATCCTTTGATCTTTTCT
ACGGGGTCTGACGCTCAGTGGAACGAAAACTCACGTTAAGGGATTTTGGTCATGAGATTATCAAAAAGGA
TCTTCACCTAGATCCTTTTAAATTAAAAATGAAGTTTTAAATCAATCTAAAGTATATATGAGTAAACTTG
GTCTGACAGTTACCAATGCTTAATCAGTGAGGCACCTATCTCAGCGATCTGTCTATTTCGTTCATCCATA
GTTGCCTGACTCCCCGTCGTGTAGATAACTACGATACGGGAGGGCTTACCATCTGGCCCCAGTGCTGCAA
TGATACCGCGAGACCCACGCTCACCGGCTCCAGATTTATCAGCAATAAACCAGCCAGCCGGAAGGGCCGA
GCGCAGAAGTGGTCCTGCAACTTTATCCGCCTCCATCCAGTCTATTAATTGTTGCCGGGAAGCTAGAGTA
AGTAGTTCGCCAGTTAATAGTTTGCGCAACGTTGTTGCCATTGCTACAGGCATCGTGGTGTCACGCTCGT
CGTTTGGTATGGCTTCATTCAGCTCCGGTTCCCAACGATCAAGGCGAGTTACATGATCCCCCATGTTGTG
CAAAAAAGCGGTTAGCTCCTTCGGTCCTCCGATCGTTGTCAGAAGTAAGTTGGCCGCAGTGTTATCACTC
ATGGTTATGGCAGCACTGCATAATTCTCTTACTGTCATGCCATCCGTAAGATGCTTTTCTGTGACTGGTG
AGTACTCAACCAAGTCATTCTGAGAATAGTGTATGCGGCGACCGAGTTGCTCTTGCCCGGCGTCAATACG
GGATAATACCGCGCCACATAGCAGAACTTTAAAAGTGCTCATCATTGGAAAACGTTCTTCGGGGCGAAAA
CTCTCAAGGATCTTACCGCTGTTGAGATCCAGTTCGATGTAACCCACTCGTGCACCCAACTGATCTTCAG
CATCTTTTACTTTCACCAGCGTTTCTGGGTGAGCAAAAACAGGAAGGCAAAATGCCGCAAAAAAGGGAAT
AAGGGCGACACGGAAATGTTGAATACTCATACTCTTCCTTTTTCAATATTATTGAAGCATTTATCAGGGT
TATTGTCTCATGAGCGGATACATATTTGAATGTATTTAGAAAAATAAACAAATAGGGGTTCCGCGCACAT
TTCCCCGAAAAGTGCCACCTGACGTC
