Features (pLannotate 1.2.2; 23 found; start..end, strand, type, name):
      1..380     +  enhancer       CMV enhancer: human cytomegalovirus immediate early enhancer
    381..584     +  promoter       CMV promoter: human cytomegalovirus (CMV) immediate early promoter
    580..613     +  LTR            5' LTR (truncated) (fragment): truncated 5' long terminal repeat (LTR) from HIV-1
    629..647     +  promoter       T7 promoter: promoter for bacteriophage T7 RNA polymerase
    677..701     +  protein_bind   attB1: mutant version of attB; recombination site for the Gateway® BP reaction BP Clonase™
    692..1111    +  CDS            POLG_ZIKVF (fragment): Experimental evidence at protein level: Swiss-Prot protein existence level 1. [RNA-directed RNA polymerase NS5]: Replicates the viral (+) and (-) RNA genome, and performs the capping of genomes in the cytoplasm (PubMed:30951555). Methylates viral RNA cap at guanine N-7 and ribose 2'-O positions. Once sufficient NS5 is expressed, binds to the cap-proximal structure and inhibits further translation of the viral genome (By similarity). Besides its role in RNA genome replication, also prevents the establishment of a cellular antiviral state by blocking the interferon-alpha/beta (IFN-alpha/beta) si
   1125..1149    -  protein_bind   attB2: mutant version of attB; recombination site for the Gateway® BP reaction BP Clonase™
   1175..1216    +  CDS            V5 tag: epitope tag from simian virus 5
   1300..1348    +  polyA_signal   HSV TK poly(A) signal: herpes simplex virus thymidine kinase polyadenylation signal (Cole and Stacy, 1985)
   1439..1455    -  polyA_signal   bGH poly(A) signal (fragment): bovine growth hormone polyadenylation signal
   1550..1978    +  rep_origin     f1 ori (sequence partly withheld): f1 bacteriophage origin of replication; arrow indicates direction of (+) strand synthesis
   1992..2321    +  promoter       SV40 promoter: SV40 enhancer and early promoter
   2388..3179    +  CDS            neo: KKA2_KLEPN - Also known as kan, nptII. Experimental evidence at protein level: Swiss-Prot protein existence level 1. Resistance to kanamycin, neomycin, paromomycin, ribostamycin, butirosin and gentamicin B. From Klebsiella pneumoniae.
   3205..3363    +  CDS            ble (fragment): BLE_KLEPN - Experimental evidence at protein level: Swiss-Prot protein existence level 1. Binding protein with a strong affinity to the bleomycin family of antibiotics. Binds to CL990; an antimitotic-antibiotic compound. From Klebsiella pneumoniae.
   3358..3479    +  polyA_signal   SV40 poly(A) signal: SV40 polyadenylation signal
   3552..3568    -  protein_bind   lac operator: The lac repressor binds to the lac operator to inhibit transcription in E. coli. This inhibition can be relieved by adding lactose or isopropyl-β-D-thiogalactopyranoside (IPTG). lac repressor encoded by lacI
   3576..3606    -  promoter       lac promoter: promoter for the E. coli lac operon
   3621..3642    -  protein_bind   CAP binding site: CAP binding activates transcription in the presence of cAMP. E. coli catabolite activator protein
   3655..3747    -  CDS            lacI (fragment): lac repressor; lacI; The lac repressor binds to the lac operator to inhibit transcription in E. coli. This inhibition can be relieved by adding lactose or isopropyl-β-D-thiogalactopyranoside (IPTG).
   3930..4518    -  rep_origin     ori: high-copy-number ColE1/pMB1/pBR322/pUC origin of replication
   4689..5549    -  CDS            AmpR: β-lactamase; bla; confers resistance to ampicillin, carbenicillin, and related antibiotics
   5550..5654    -  promoter       AmpR promoter: bla
   5713..5765    -  misc_feature   bom (fragment): basis of mobility region from pBR322
>Addgene plasmid #120826 | pcDNA3.2/NS4A | addgene full sequence | sequence record 234608 | Addgene NGS Result
GACATTGATTATTGACTAGTTATTAATAGTAATCAATTACGGGGTCATTAGTTCATAGCCCATATATGGA
GTTCCGCGTTACATAACTTACGGTAAATGGCCCGCCTGGCTGACCGCCCAACGACCCCCGCCCATTGACG
TCAATAATGACGTATGTTCCCATAGTAACGCCAATAGGGACTTTCCATTGACGTCAATGGGTGGAGTATT
TACGGTAAACTGCCCACTTGGCAGTACATCAAGTGTATCATATGCCAAGTACGCCCCCTATTGACGTCAA
TGACGGTAAATGGCCCGCCTGGCATTATGCCCAGTACATGACCTTATGGGACTTTCCTACTTGGCAGTAC
ATCTACGTATTAGTCATCGCTATTACCATGGTGATGCGGTTTTGGCAGTACATCAATGGGCGTGGATAGC
GGTTTGACTCACGGGGATTTCCAAGTCTCCACCCCATTGACGTCAATGGGAGTTTGTTTTGGCACCAAAA
TCAACGGGACTTTCCAAAATGTCGTAACAACTCCGCCCCATTGACGCAAATGGGCGGTAGGCGTGTACGG
TGGGAGGTCTATATAAGCAGAGCTCTCTGGCTAACTAGAGAACCCACTGCTTACTGGCTTATCGAAATTA
ATACGACTCACTATAGGGAGACCCAAGCTGGCTAGTTAAGCTATCAACAAGTTTGTACAAAAAAGCAGGC
TCCGAATTCGCCCTTAGGAGGACAGCTATGGGAGCGGCTTTTGGAGTGATGGAAGCCCTGGGAACACTGC
CAGGACACATGACAGAGAGATTCCAGGAAGCCATTGACAACCTCGCTGTGCTCATGCGGGCAGAGACTGG
AAGCAGGCCTTACAAAGCCGCGGCGGCCCAATTGCCGGAGACCCTAGAGACCATTATGCTTTTGGGGTTG
CTGGGAACAGTCTCGCTGGGAATCTTTTTCGTCTTGATGAGGAACAAGGGCATAGGGAAGATGGGCTTTG
GAATGGTGACTCTTGGGGCCAGCGCATGGCTCATGTGGCTCTCGGAAATTGAGCCAGCCAGAATTGCATG
TGTCCTCATTGTTGTGTTCCTATTGCTGGTGGTGCTCATACCTGAGCCAGAAAAGCAAAGAAAGGGCGAA
TTCGACCCAGCTTTCTTGTACAAAGTGGTTGATCTAGAGGGCCCGCGGTTCGAAGGTAAGCCTATCCCTA
ACCCTCTCCTCGGTCTCGATTCTACGCGTACCGGTTAGTAATGAGTTTAAACGGGGGAGGCTAACTGAAA
CACGGAAGGAGACAATACCGGAAGGAACCCGCGCTATGACGGCAATAAAAAGACAGAATAAAACGCACGG
GTGTTGGGTCGTTTGTTCATAAACGCGGGGTTCGGTCCCAGGGCTGGCACTCTGTCGATACCCCACCGAG
ACCCCATTGGGGCCAATACGCCCGCGTTTCTTCCTTTTCCCCACCCCACCCCCCAAGTTCGGGTGAAGGC
CCAGGGCTCGCAGCCAACGTCGGGGCGGCAGGCCCTGCCATAGCAGATCTGCGCAGCTGGGGCTCTAGGG
GGTATCCCC
[124 nt withheld, positions 1550-1673]
C
[91 nt withheld, positions 1675-1765]
A
[49 nt withheld, positions 1767-1815]
CCTTTGACGTTGGAGTCCACGTTCTTT
[37 nt withheld, positions 1843-1879]
ACCCTATCTCGGTCTATTCTTTTGATTTATAAGGGATTTTGCCGATTTCGGCCTATTGGTTAAAAAATGA
GCTGATTTAACAAAAATTTAACGCGAATTAATTCTGTGGAATGTGTGTCAGTTAGGGTGTGGAAAGTCCC
CAGGCTCCCCAGCAGGCAGAAGTATGCAAAGCATGCATCTCAATTAGTCAGCAACCAGGTGTGGAAAGTC
CCCAGGCTCCCCAGCAGGCAGAAGTATGCAAAGCATGCATCTCAATTAGTCAGCAACCATAGTCCCGCCC
CTAACTCCGCCCATCCCGCCCCTAACTCCGCCCAGTTCCGCCCATTCTCCGCCCCATGGCTGACTAATTT
TTTTTATTTATGCAGAGGCCGAGGCCGCCTCTGCCTCTGAGCTATTCCAGAAGTAGTGAGGAGGCTTTTT
TGGAGGCCTAGGCTTTTGCAAAAAGCTCCCGGGAGCTTGTATATCCATTTTCGGATCTGATCAAGAGACA
GGATGAGGATCGTTTCGCATGATTGAACAAGATGGATTGCACGCAGGTTCTCCGGCCGCTTGGGTGGAGA
GGCTATTCGGCTATGACTGGGCACAACAGACAATCGGCTGCTCTGATGCCGCCGTGTTCCGGCTGTCAGC
GCAGGGGCGCCCGGTTCTTTTTGTCAAGACCGACCTGTCCGGTGCCCTGAATGAACTGCAGGACGAGGCA
GCGCGGCTATCGTGGCTGGCCACGACGGGCGTTCCTTGCGCAGCTGTGCTCGACGTTGTCACTGAAGCGG
GAAGGGACTGGCTGCTATTGGGCGAAGTGCCGGGGCAGGATCTCCTGTCATCTCACCTTGCTCCTGCCGA
GAAAGTATCCATCATGGCTGATGCAATGCGGCGGCTGCATACGCTTGATCCGGCTACCTGCCCATTCGAC
CACCAAGCGAAACATCGCATCGAGCGAGCACGTACTCGGATGGAAGCCGGTCTTGTCGATCAGGATGATC
TGGACGAAGAGCATCAGGGGCTCGCGCCAGCCGAACTGTTCGCCAGGCTCAAGGCGCGCATGCCCGACGG
CGAGGATCTCGTCGTGACCCATGGCGATGCCTGCTTGCCGAATATCATGGTGGAAAATGGCCGCTTTTCT
GGATTCATCGACTGTGGCCGGCTGGGTGTGGCGGACCGCTATCAGGACATAGCGTTGGCTACCCGTGATA
TTGCTGAAGAGCTTGGCGGCGAATGGGCTGACCGCTTCCTCGTGCTTTACGGTATCGCCGCTCCCGATTC
GCAGCGCATCGCCTTCTATCGCCTTCTTGACGAGTTCTTCTGAGCGGGACTCTGGGGTTCGCGAAATGAC
CGACCAAGCGACGCCCAACCTGCCATCACGAGATTTCGATTCCACCGCCGCCTTCTATGAAAGGTTGGGC
TTCGGAATCGTTTTCCGGGACGCCGGCTGGATGATCCTCCAGCGCGGGGATCTCATGCTGGAGTTCTTCG
CCCACCCCAACTTGTTTATTGCAGCTTATAATGGTTACAAATAAAGCAATAGCATCACAAATTTCACAAA
TAAAGCATTTTTTTCACTGCATTCTAGTTGTGGTTTGTCCAAACTCATCAATGTATCTTATCATGTCTGT
ATACCGTCGACCTCTAGCTAGAGCTTGGCGTAATCATGGTCATAGCTGTTTCCTGTGTGAAATTGTTATC
CGCTCACAATTCCACACAACATACGAGCCGGAAGCATAAAGTGTAAAGCCTGGGGTGCCTAATGAGTGAG
CTAACTCACATTAATTGCGTTGCGCTCACTGCCCGCTTTCCAGTCGGGAAACCTGTCGTGCCAGCTGCAT
TAATGAATCGGCCAACGCGCGGGGAGAGGCGGTTTGCGTATTGGGCGCTCTTCCGCTTCCTCGCTCACTG
ACTCGCTGCGCTCGGTCGTTCGGCTGCGGCGAGCGGTATCAGCTCACTCAAAGGCGGTAATACGGTTATC
CACAGAATCAGGGGATAACGCAGGAAAGAACATGTGAGCAAAAGGCCAGCAAAAGGCCAGGAACCGTAAA
AAGGCCGCGTTGCTGGCGTTTTTCCATAGGCTCCGCCCCCCTGACGAGCATCACAAAAATCGACGCTCAA
GTCAGAGGTGGCGAAACCCGACAGGACTATAAAGATACCAGGCGTTTCCCCCTGGAAGCTCCCTCGTGCG
CTCTCCTGTTCCGACCCTGCCGCTTACCGGATACCTGTCCGCCTTTCTCCCTTCGGGAAGCGTGGCGCTT
TCTCATAGCTCACGCTGTAGGTATCTCAGTTCGGTGTAGGTCGTTCGCTCCAAGCTGGGCTGTGTGCACG
AACCCCCCGTTCAGCCCGACCGCTGCGCCTTATCCGGTAACTATCGTCTTGAGTCCAACCCGGTAAGACA
CGACTTATCGCCACTGGCAGCAGCCACTGGTAACAGGATTAGCAGAGCGAGGTATGTAGGCGGTGCTACA
GAGTTCTTGAAGTGGTGGCCTAACTACGGCTACACTAGAAGAACAGTATTTGGTATCTGCGCTCTGCTGA
AGCCAGTTACCTTCGGAAAAAGAGTTGGTAGCTCTTGATCCGGCAAACAAACCACCGCTGGTAGCGGTGG
TTTTTTTGTTTGCAAGCAGCAGATTACGCGCAGAAAAAAAGGATCTCAAGAAGATCCTTTGATCTTTTCT
ACGGGGTCTGACGCTCAGTGGAACGAAAACTCACGTTAAGGGATTTTGGTCATGAGATTATCAAAAAGGA
TCTTCACCTAGATCCTTTTAAATTAAAAATGAAGTTTTAAATCAATCTAAAGTATATATGAGTAAACTTG
GTCTGACAGTTACCAATGCTTAATCAGTGAGGCACCTATCTCAGCGATCTGTCTATTTCGTTCATCCATA
GTTGCCTGACTCCCCGTCGTGTAGATAACTACGATACGGGAGGGCTTACCATCTGGCCCCAGTGCTGCAA
TGATACCGCGAGACCCACGCTCACCGGCTCCAGATTTATCAGCAATAAACCAGCCAGCCGGAAGGGCCGA
GCGCAGAAGTGGTCCTGCAACTTTATCCGCCTCCATCCAGTCTATTAATTGTTGCCGGGAAGCTAGAGTA
AGTAGTTCGCCAGTTAATAGTTTGCGCAACGTTGTTGCCATTGCTACAGGCATCGTGGTGTCACGCTCGT
CGTTTGGTATGGCTTCATTCAGCTCCGGTTCCCAACGATCAAGGCGAGTTACATGATCCCCCATGTTGTG
CAAAAAAGCGGTTAGCTCCTTCGGTCCTCCGATCGTTGTCAGAAGTAAGTTGGCCGCAGTGTTATCACTC
ATGGTTATGGCAGCACTGCATAATTCTCTTACTGTCATGCCATCCGTAAGATGCTTTTCTGTGACTGGTG
AGTACTCAACCAAGTCATTCTGAGAATAGTGTATGCGGCGACCGAGTTGCTCTTGCCCGGCGTCAATACG
GGATAATACCGCGCCACATAGCAGAACTTTAAAAGTGCTCATCATTGGAAAACGTTCTTCGGGGCGAAAA
CTCTCAAGGATCTTACCGCTGTTGAGATCCAGTTCGATGTAACCCACTCGTGCACCCAACTGATCTTCAG
CATCTTTTACTTTCACCAGCGTTTCTGGGTGAGCAAAAACAGGAAGGCAAAATGCCGCAAAAAAGGGAAT
AAGGGCGACACGGAAATGTTGAATACTCATACTCTTCCTTTTTCAATATTATTGAAGCATTTATCAGGGT
TATTGTCTCATGAGCGGATACATATTTGAATGTATTTAGAAAAATAAACAAATAGGGGTTCCGCGCACAT
TTCCCCGAAAAGTGCCACCTGACGTCGACGGATCGGGAGATCTCCCGATCCCCTATGGTGCACTCTCAGT
ACAATCTGCTCTGATGCCGCATAGTTAAGCCAGTATCTGCTCCCTGCTTGTGTGTTGGAGGTCGCTGAGT
AGTGCGCGAGCAAAATTTAAGCTACAACAAGGCAAGGCTTGACCGACAATTGCATGAAGAATCTGCTTAG
GGTTAGGCGTTTTGCGCTGCTTCGCGATGTACGGGCCAGATATACGCGTT
